>Addgene plasmid #166123 | pEGFP_L2509P-talin1 (1-2541) | addgene full sequence | sequence record 330295 | Addgene NGS Result
TAGTTATTAATAGTAATCAATTACGGGGTCATTAGTTCATAGCCCATATATGGAGTTCCGCGTTACATAA
CTTACGGTAAATGGCCCGCCTGGCTGACCGCCCAACGACCCCCGCCCATTGACGTCAATAATGACGTATG
TTCCCATAGTAACGCCAATAGGGACTTTCCATTGACGTCAATGGGTGGAGTATTTACGGTAAACTGCCCA
CTTGGCAGTACATCAAGTGTATCATATGCCAAGTACGCCCCCTATTGACGTCAATGACGGTAAATGGCCC
GCCTGGCATTATGCCCAGTACATGACCTTATGGGACTTTCCTACTTGGCAGTACATCTACGTATTAGTCA
TCGCTATTACCATGGTGATGCGGTTTTGGCAGTACATCAATGGGCGTGGATAGCGGTTTGACTCACGGGG
ATTTCCAAGTCTCCACCCCATTGACGTCAATGGGAGTTTGTTTTGGCACCAAAATCAACGGGACTTTCCA
AAATGTCGTAACAACTCCGCCCCATTGACGCAAATGGGCGGTAGGCGTGTACGGTGGGAGGTCTATATAA
GCAGAGCTGGTTTAGTGAACCGTCAGATCCGCTAGCGCTACCGGTATTAGGCACCCCAGGCTTTACACGA
ATTCGCAGAAGCTGCCACCATGGTTGCGCTTTCGCTGAAGATTAGCATTGGGAATGTGGTGAAGACGATG
CAATTTGAGCCATCTACCATGGTGTACGACGCCTGCCGCATGATTCGTGAGCGGATCCCAGAGGCCCTGG
CTGGCCCTCCCAACGACTTTGGGCTCTTTCTGTCAGATGATGACCCCAAAAAAGGCATCTGGCTAGAGGC
TGGGAAAGCTTTGGACTACTACATGCTCCGAAATGGGGACACCATGGAGTACAGAAAAAAGCAGAGACCC
CTGAAGATCCGGATGTTAGACGGAACGGTGAAGACTATCATGGTGGATGACTCCAAGACCGTCACAGACA
TGCTCATGACCATTTGTGCCCGAATTGGTATCACCAACCATGATGAGTATTCACTGGTTCGAGAGCTGAT
GGAAGAAAAGAAAGATGAGGGGACAGGGACCCTGAGAAAAGACAAGACCCTACTGCGAGATGAAAAGAAG
ATGGAGAAGCTAAAGCAGAAGTTGCACACAGACGATGAGTTGAACTGGCTGGACCATGGGCGGACACTGA
GGGAACAGGGAGTGGAAGAGCATGAGACGTTGCTGCTGCGGAGAAAGTTCTTCTACTCAGACCAGAATGT
GGATTCCCGAGACCCTGTACAGCTGAACCTTCTCTATGTGCAGGCACGAGATGACATCCTGAATGGCTCC
CATCCTGTCTCCTTTGACAAGGCCTGTGAATTTGCAGGCTTCCAGTGCCAGATCCAGTTTGGACCTCACA
ATGAACAGAAGCACAAGGCTGGCTTCCTTGACCTGAAGGACTTCCTGCCCAAGGAGTATGTGAAGCAGAA
GGGAGAGCGTAAGATCTTTCAGGCACACAAGAATTGTGGGCAGATGAGTGAAATTGAGGCCAAGGTACGC
TACGTGAAGCTGGCCCGTTCCCTCAAGACTTACGGTGTCTCCTTCTTCCTAGTCAAGGAAAAGATGAAGG
GGAAGAATAAACTGGTGCCCAGGCTGTTGGGCATCACTAAGGAGTGTGTGATGCGTGTGGATGAGAAGAC
CAAGGAGGTGATTCAGGAATGGAGCCTCACCAACATCAAACGCTGGGCTGCCTCTCCCAAGAGCTTTACT
CTGGACTTTGGAGACTATCAGGATGGCTACTACTCAGTACAGACGACAGAAGGCGAGCAGATCGCACAGC
TCATTGCTGGCTACATAGATATCATCCTTAAGAAGAAAAAAAGCAAGGACCATTTTGGGCTGGAGGGAGA
TGAAGAGTCTACTATGTTGGAGGACTCAGTGTCTCCCAAAAAGTCAACAGTCCTTCAGCAGCAGTACAAC
CGAGTGGGGAAAGTGGAGCACGGCTCTGTGGCTCTGCCAGCCATCATGCGCTCTGGAGCCTCTGGTCCTG
AGAATTTCCAGGTGGGGAGCATGCCACCTGCCCAGCAGCAGATCACCAGTGGCCAGATGCACCGAGGACA
CATGCCACCTCTGACTTCAGCCCAGCAGGCGCTCACTGGAACCATTAACTCCAGCATGCAGGCTGTGCAG
GCTGCCCAGGCCACTCTGGATGACTTTGAGACTCTACCCCCTCTTGGCCAGGATGCTGCCTCCAAAGCTT
GGCGTAAGAACAAGATGGATGAATCAAAGCATGAGATCCACTCCCAGGTAGATGCCATCACAGCTGGCAC
TGCCTCTGTGGTAAACCTGACAGCAGGAGATCCTGCAGAGACAGACTATACAGCAGTGGGCTGTGCAGTC
ACCACCATCTCTTCCAACCTGACGGAGATGTCCCGTGGGGTGAAGCTATTGGCTGCCCTGCTGGAGGATG
AAGGCGGCAATGGCCGGCCCCTTCTGCAAGCAGCAAAGGGCCTTGCAGGGGCTGTGTCGGAACTGCTTCG
CAGTGCTCAGCCCGCCAGCGCTGAGCCTCGTCAGAACCTGCTGCAGGCAGCCGGGAACGTGGGCCAGGCC
AGTGGGGAGCTGTTGCAGCAAATTGGGGAAAGTGACACTGACCCCCACTTCCAGGATGTTCTAATGCAGC
TAGCAAACGCAGTGGCAAGTGCTGCAGCCGCCCTGGTCCTCAAGGCCAAGAGTGTGGCCCAGCGCACAGA
GGATTCCGGGCTTCAGACCCAAGTGATTGCTGCAGCTACGCAATGTGCTCTGTCCACTTCCCAGCTGGTG
GCCTGTACCAAGGTGGTAGCACCTACAATCAGCTCACCTGTGTGCCAAGAACAGCTAGTCGAGGCTGGGC
GACTGGTGGCCAAAGCTGTGGAGGGCTGTGTGTCTGCCTCGCAAGCAGCTACAGAAGATGGACAGCTGCT
TCGAGGGGTAGGAGCAGCAGCCACGGCTGTCACCCAGGCCCTCAATGAGCTGCTGCAGCACGTGAAGGCC
CACGCCACCGGAGCTGGGCCTGCCGGTCGGTATGACCAAGCCACTGATACCATCCTCACCGTCACTGAAA
ACATCTTCAGCTCCATGGGTGATGCTGGGGAGATGGTGCGCCAGGCCCGCATCCTGGCCCAAGCCACCTC
AGACCTGGTCAATGCTATCAAGGCCGATGCTGAGGGGGAGAGTGATCTGGAGAACTCTAGAAAGCTCCTG
AGTGCTGCCAAGATCCTCGCTGATGCCACCGCCAAGATGGTGGAGGCGGCCAAGGGAGCAGCCGCCCACC
CTGACAGTGAGGAACAGCAGCAGCGACTGCGTGAAGCAGCTGAGGGGCTTCGCATGGCCACCAATGCAGC
TGCGCAGAACGCCATCAAGAAGAAGTTGGTGCAGCGCCTGGAGCATGCAGCCAAGCAAGCTGCAGCCTCT
GCAACACAGACCATTGCTGCAGCCCAACATGCAGCCTCTGCCCCCAAGGCCTCTGCGGGCCCCCAGCCCC
TACTGGTGCAGAGCTGTAAGGCCGTGGCAGAGCAGATTCCGTTGCTGGTGCAGGGTGTCCGAGGAAGTCA
AGCTCAGCCTGACAGCCCTAGTGCTCAGCTCGCCCTCATTGCTGCCAGCCAGAGCTTCCTGCAGCCAGGT
GGGAAGATGGTGGCAGCGGCAAAAGCCTCAGTGCCAACAATTCAGGACCAGGCTTCAGCGATGCAGCTGA
GTCAGTGCGCAAAGAACCTAGGCACTGCCCTGGCCGAGCTGCGCACTGCTGCTCAGAAGGCTCAGGAGGC
ATGTGGACCTTTGGAGATGGATTCTGCACTGAGTGTTGTACAAAATCTAGAGAAAGACCTACAGGAAATA
AAAGCAGCAGCTCGAGATGGCAAGCTTAAGCCCTTACCTGGGGAAACAATGGAGAAGTGTACCCAAGATC
TTGGCAACAGCACCAAAGCGGTGAGCTCTGCCATCGCCAAGCTGCTGGGGGAGATTGCCCAGGGCAACGA
GAACTATGCAGGTATTGCAGCTCGGGATGTAGCTGGTGGACTAAGGTCACTAGCCCAGGCTGCGCGGGGT
GTGGCTGCGCTGACATCAGATCCTGCAGTGCAGGCCATTGTGCTTGACACAGCCAGCGACGTTCTGGACA
AGGCCAGCAGCCTCATTGAAGAGGCAAAAAAAGCATCTGGACACCCAGGGGACCCAGAAAGCCAGCAAAG
GCTTGCTCAGGTAGCTAAAGCAGTGACCCAAGCCCTGAACCGCTGTGTCAGCTGCCTGCCTGGCCAAAGA
GACGTGGATAATGCCCTACGAGCCGTTGGAGATGCCAGCAAGCGACTCCTGAGTGACTTGCTTCCTCCAA
GCACGGGGACATTTCAAGAAGCACAGAGCCGATTGAATGAAGCTGCAGCTGGGTTAAATCAGGCCGCCAC
AGAACTGGTGCAAGCCTCCCGAGGAACTCCTCAGGACCTGGCTCGGGCCTCCGGCCGATTTGGACAGGAC
TTCAGCACCTTCCTGGAAGCTGGTGTGGAGATGGCCGGACAGGCCCCGAGCCAGGAGGACCGAGCCCAGG
TGGTGTCCAACCTGAAGGGCATATCCATGTCTTCAAGCAAACTTCTCCTTGCCGCTAAGGCCTTGTCCAC
AGACCCTGCTTCTCCCAACCTCAAGAGTCAGCTGGCTGCGGCTGCCCGGGCAGTGACGGACAGCATCAAC
CAGCTCATCACCATGTGCACCCAGCAGGCACCTGGCCAGAAGGAGTGTGACAATGCACTTCGGCAGCTAG
AGACAGTCCGAGAACTCCTGGAGAATCCAGTCCAGCCCATCAACGACATGTCCTACTTCGGTTGCTTGGA
CAGTGTCATGGAGAACTCCAAGGTCCTAGGTGAGGCCATGACTGGCATCTCCCAAAATGCCAAGAATGGA
AATCTGCCGGAGTTTGGAGATGCCATTGCCACAGCCTCCAAGGCTCTCTGTGGCTTCACGGAGGCAGCCG
CACAGGCAGCATATCTAGTTGGTGTCTCTGACCCCAACAGCCAAGCTGGACAGCAAGGACTGGTGGAACC
CACACAGTTTGCCCGTGCAAACCAGGCAATTCAGATGGCCTGTCAGAGTCTGGGGGAGCCTGGCTGTACC
CAGGCCCAGGTGTTATCTGCAGCCACTATTGTAGCCAAACACACATCTGCATTGTGTAACAGCTGTCGCC
TGGCTTCCGCTAGGACTGCCAATCCCACTGCCAAGCGCCAGTTTGTACAGTCAGCCAAGGAGGTGGCCAA
CAGTACAGCCAATCTTGTCAAGACCATCAAGGCACTAGATGGGGACTTCACAGAAGAGAACCGTGCCCAG
TGCCGAGCAGCCACAGCCCCTCTGCTGGAAGCTGTGGATAACCTGAGTGCCTTTGCCTCCAACCCTGAGT
TCTCCAGCGTCCCTGCCCAGATCAGCCCTGAGGGCAGAGCAGCCATGGAGCCCATTGTAATCTCTGCTAA
GACAATGTTGGAGAGTGCTGGAGGGCTCATCCAGACAGCTCGGGCGTTAGCAGTCAATCCCCGAGACCCC
CCACGTTGGTCTGTGCTAGCTGGCCACTCTCGGACTGTCTCAGATTCCATCAAGAAACTTATTACAAGCA
TGAGGGACAAAGCCCCAGGGCAGCTGGAGTGTGAGACAGCCATTGCGGCTCTGAACAGCTGCTTGCGGGA
CCTAGATCAGGCTTCGCTTGCCGCTGTCAGCCAGCAGCTTGCTCCCCGTGAAGGAATCTCTCAAGAGGCT
TTGCACACCCAGATGCTCACTGCAGTGCAAGAAATTTCTCATCTCATTGAGCCGCTGGCCAGCGCTGCTC
GGGCTGAAGCCTCCCAGCTGGGACACAAGGTGTCCCAAATGGCCCAGTACTTTGAACCACTCACCCTGGC
TGCAGTGGGTGCTGCGTCTAAGACCCTGAGCCACCCGCAGCAGATGGCACTTCTGGACCAGACTAAAACG
TTGGCAGAGTCTGCCTTGCAGTTGCTATATACTGCCAAGGAGGCTGGTGGTAACCCCAAGCAAGCAGCAC
ACACCCAGGAAGCCCTGGAGGAGGCTGTGCAGATGATGACAGAGGCCGTAGAAGACCTGACGACGACCCT
CAACGAAGCAGCCAGTGCTGCAGGAGTCGTTGGCGGCATGGTGGACTCTATCACTCAGGCCATCAACCAG
CTAGATGAAGGACCTATGGGTGACCCAGAAGGCTCATTCGTAGATTACCAGACAACCATGGTGAGGACAG
CCAAGGCCATTGCTGTCACTGTTCAGGAGATGGTAACCAAGTCAAACACCAGCCCTGAAGAGCTAGGCCC
TCTTGCCAACCAGCTGACCAGTGACTATGGCCGACTGGCCTCACAAGCCAAGCCTGCAGCTGTGGCTGCT
GAAAATGAAGAGATAGGCGCTCACATCAAACACCGAGTACAGGAGCTGGGCCATGGCTGCTCTGCTCTGG
TCACCAAGGCAGGTGCCTTGCAGTGTAGCCCCAGTGATGTCTACACCAAGAAGGAGCTCATAGAGTGTGC
CCGCAGAGTGTCAGAGAAGGTCTCCCATGTTCTGGCTGCACTCCAGGCTGGGAATCGTGGTACCCAGGCC
TGCATTACAGCAGCCAGTGCTGTGTCTGGTATCATTGCTGACCTCGACACCACCATCATGTTCGCTACTG
CTGGCACACTTAACCGTGAGGGTGCTGAAACTTTTGCTGACCACCGGGAGGGTATCTTAAAGACAGCAAA
GGTTCTTGTGGAGGACACCAAGGTCCTAGTGCAGAATGCAGCTGGGAGCCAGGAGAAGTTGGCACAAGCC
GCCCAGTCCTCCGTGGCCACCATTACCCGCCTCGCTGATGTGGTCAAGCTCGGTGCAGCCAGCCTAGGAG
CCGAAGACCCTGAAACTCAGGTGGTGCTGATCAATGCAGTAAAGGACGTAGCCAAGGCCCTGGGTGACCT
CATCAGCGCTACGAAGGCTGCAGCGGGCAAAGTTGGGGATGACCCTGCAGTGTGGCAGCTCAAGAACTCT
GCCAAGGTGATGGTGACCAATGTGACATCATTGCTCAAGACAGTGAAGGCTGTGGAAGATGAGGCCACCA
AAGGCACACGGGCCCTAGAGGCAACCACAGAGCACATACGTCAGGAACTGGCGGTCTTCTGTTCCCCAGA
GCCACCTGCCAAGACCTCTACCCCTGAAGACTTCATCCGAATGACCAAGGGTATTACTATGGCAACAGCC
AAAGCCGTTGCTGCTGGCAATTCCTGTCGACAGGAAGATGTCATTGCCACAGCCAATCTGAGCCGACGGG
CTATTGCGGACATGCTTCGGGCTTGCAAGGAAGCAGCTTTCCACCCAGAAGTGGCGCCTGATGTACGGCT
CCGAGCCCTGCACTATGGCCGGGAGTGTGCCAATGGTTACCTGGAACTGCTGGACCACGTGCTGCTGACC
CTTCAGAAGCCAAACCCAGACCTGAAGCAGCAGCTAACTGGACACTCAAAGCGGGTTGCTGGCTCTGTGA
CTGAGCTCATCCAGGCTGCTGAAGCCATGAAAGGAACAGAGTGGGTGGACCCAGAGGACCCTACTGTCAT
TGCTGAGAATGAGCTCTTGGGAGCCGCAGCCGCCATCGAGGCTGCAGCCAAGAAGCTGGAGCAGCTGAAG
CCCAGGGCCAAACCCAAGGAGGCGGATGAGTCCTTGAACTTTGAGGAACAAATCCTAGAAGCTGCCAAGT
CCATCGCTGCAGCCACCAGTGCACTGGTAAAGGCTGCGTCAGCAGCCCAGAGGGAGCTGGTGGCTCAAGG
AAAGGTGGGCGCCATTCCAGCCAATGCACTGGATGATGGGCAGTGGTCGCAGGGCCTCATTTCCGCTGCC
CGTATGGTGGCTGCGGCCACCAACAATCTGTGTGAAGCAGCTAACGCAGCTGTCCAGGGCCATGCTAGCC
AGGAGAAACTCATTTCCTCAGCCAAGCAAGTAGCTGCCTCCACAGCTCAGCTCCTGGTAGCTTGCAAGGT
CAAAGCAGATCAGGACTCTGAGGCAATGAAACGGCTCCAGGCTGCTGGCAATGCAGTGAAGAGGGCCTCA
GATAACCTGGTAAAGGCGGCCCAGAAAGCTGCAGCCTTCGAAGACCAGGAGAATGAGACGGTGGTGGTGA
AGGAGAAAATGGTTGGGGGCATTGCCCAGATTATCGCAGCACAGGAAGAGATGCCTCGGAAGGAACGAGA
GCTGGAAGAGGCTCGGAAAAAGCTCGCCCAGATCCGGCAGCAGCAGTACAAGTTCTTGCCTTCAGAGCTT
CGAGACGAGCACGGAGGATCCGGAATGGTGAGCAAGGGCGAGGAGCTGTTCACCGGGGTGGTGCCCATCC
TGGTCGAGCTGGACGGCGACGTAAACGGCCACAAGTTCAGCGTGTCCGGCGAGGGCGAGGGCGATGCCAC
CTACGGCAAGCTGACCCTGAAGTTCATCTGCACCACCGGCAAGCTGCCCGTGCCCTGGCCCACCCTCGTG
ACCACCCTGACCTACGGCGTGCAGTGCTTCAGCCGCTACCCCGACCACATGAAGCAGCACGACTTCTTCA
AGTCCGCCATGCCCGAAGGCTACGTCCAGGAGCGCACCATCTTCTTCAAGGACGACGGCAACTACAAGAC
CCGCGCCGAGGTGAAGTTCGAGGGCGACACCCTGGTGAACCGCATCGAGCTGAAGGGCATCGACTTCAAG
GAGGACGGCAACATCCTGGGGCACAAGCTGGAGTACAACTACAACAGCCACAACGTCTATATCATGGCCG
ACAAGCAGAAGAACGGCATCAAGGTGAACTTCAAGATCCGCCACAACATCGAGGACGGCAGCGTGCAGCT
CGCCGACCACTACCAGCAGAACACCCCCATCGGCGACGGCCCCGTGCTGCTGCCCGACAACCACTACCTG
AGCACCCAGTCCGCCCTGAGCAAAGACCCCAACGAGAAGCGCGATCACATGGTCCTGCTGGAGTTCGTGA
CCGCCGCCGGGATCACTCTCGGCATGGACGAGCTGTACAAGTAACCGCGGGCCCGGGATCCACCGGATCT
AGATAACTGATCATAATCAGCCATACCACATTTGTAGAGGTTTTACTTGCTTTAAAAAACCTCCCACACC
TCCCCCTGAACCTGAAACATAAAATGAATGCAATTGTTGTTGTTAACTTGTTTATTGCAGCTTATAATGG
TTACAAATAAAGCAATAGCATCACAAATTTCACAAATAAAGCATTTTTTTCACTGCATTCTAGTTGTGGT
TTGTCCAAACTCATCAATGTATCTTAACGCGTAAATTGTAAGCGTTAATATTTTGTTAAAATTCGCGTTA
AATTTTTGTTAAATCAGCTCATTTTTTAACCAATAGGCCGAAATCGGCAAAATCCCTTATAAATCAAAAG
AATAGACCGAGATAGGGT
[37 nt withheld, positions 9399-9435]
AAAGAACGTGGACTCCAACGTCAAAGG
[49 nt withheld, positions 9463-9511]
T
[91 nt withheld, positions 9513-9603]
G
[124 nt withheld, positions 9605-9728]
CAGGTGGCACTTTTCGGGGAAATGTGCGCGGAACCCCTATTTGTTTATTTTTCTAAATACATTCAAATAT
GTATCCGCTCATGAGACAATAACCCTGATAAATGCTTCAATAATATTGAAAAAGGAAGAGTCCTGAGGCG
GAAAGAACCAGCTGTGGAATGTGTGTCAGTTAGGGTGTGGAAAGTCCCCAGGCTCCCCAGCAGGCAGAAG
TATGCAAAGCATGCATCTCAATTAGTCAGCAACCAGGTGTGGAAAGTCCCCAGGCTCCCCAGCAGGCAGA
AGTATGCAAAGCATGCATCTCAATTAGTCAGCAACCATAGTCCCGCCCCTAACTCCGCCCATCCCGCCCC
TAACTCCGCCCAGTTCCGCCCATTCTCCGCCCCATGGCTGACTAATTTTTTTTATTTATGCAGAGGCCGA
GGCCGCCTCGGCCTCTGAGCTATTCCAGAAGTAGTGAGGAGGCTTTTTTGGAGGCCTAGGCTTTTGCAAA
GATCGATCAAGAGACAGGATGAGGATCGTTTCGCATGATTGAACAAGATGGATTGCACGCAGGTTCTCCG
GCCGCTTGGGTGGAGAGGCTATTCGGCTATGACTGGGCACAACAGACAATCGGCTGCTCTGATGCCGCCG
TGTTCCGGCTGTCAGCGCAGGGGCGCCCGGTTCTTTTTGTCAAGACCGACCTGTCCGGTGCCCTGAATGA
ACTGCAAGACGAGGCAGCGCGGCTATCGTGGCTGGCCACGACGGGCGTTCCTTGCGCAGCTGTGCTCGAC
GTTGTCACTGAAGCGGGAAGGGACTGGCTGCTATTGGGCGAAGTGCCGGGGCAGGATCTCCTGTCATCTC
ACCTTGCTCCTGCCGAGAAAGTATCCATCATGGCTGATGCAATGCGGCGGCTGCATACGCTTGATCCGGC
TACCTGCCCATTCGACCACCAAGCGAAACATCGCATCGAGCGAGCACGTACTCGGATGGAAGCCGGTCTT
GTCGATCAGGATGATCTGGACGAAGAGCATCAGGGGCTCGCGCCAGCCGAACTGTTCGCCAGGCTCAAGG
CGAGCATGCCCGACGGCGAGGATCTCGTCGTGACCCATGGCGATGCCTGCTTGCCGAATATCATGGTGGA
AAATGGCCGCTTTTCTGGATTCATCGACTGTGGCCGGCTGGGTGTGGCGGACCGCTATCAGGACATAGCG
TTGGCTACCCGTGATATTGCTGAAGAGCTTGGCGGCGAATGGGCTGACCGCTTCCTCGTGCTTTACGGTA
TCGCCGCTCCCGATTCGCAGCGCATCGCCTTCTATCGCCTTCTTGACGAGTTCTTCTGAGCGGGACTCTG
GGGTTCGAAATGACCGACCAAGCGACGCCCAACCTGCCATCACGAGATTTCGATTCCACCGCCGCCTTCT
ATGAAAGGTTGGGCTTCGGAATCGTTTTCCGGGACGCCGGCTGGATGATCCTCCAGCGCGGGGATCTCAT
GCTGGAGTTCTTCGCCCACCCTAGGGGGAGGCTAACTGAAACACGGAAGGAGACAATACCGGAAGGAACC
CGCGCTATGACGGCAATAAAAAGACAGAATAAAACGCACGGTGTTGGGTCGTTTGTTCATAAACGCGGGG
TTCGGTCCCAGGGCTGGCACTCTGTCGATACCCCACCGAGACCCCATTGGGGCCAATACGCCCGCGTTTC
TTCCTTTTCCCCACCCCACCCCCCAAGTTCGGGTGAAGGCCCAGGGCTCGCAGCCAACGTCGGGGCGGCA
GGCCCTGCCATAGCCTCAGGTTACTCATATATACTTTAGATTGATTTAAAACTTCATTTTTAATTTAAAA
GGATCTAGGTGAAGATCCTTTTTGATAATCTCATGACCAAAATCCCTTAACGTGAGTTTTCGTTCCACTG
AGCGTCAGACCCCGTAGAAAAGATCAAAGGATCTTCTTGAGATCCTTTTTTTCTGCGCGTAATCTGCTGC
TTGCAAACAAAAAAACCACCGCTACCAGCGGTGGTTTGTTTGCCGGATCAAGAGCTACCAACTCTTTTTC
CGAAGGTAACTGGCTTCAGCAGAGCGCAGATACCAAATACTGTTCTTCTAGTGTAGCCGTAGTTAGGCCA
CCACTTCAAGAACTCTGTAGCACCGCCTACATACCTCGCTCTGCTAATCCTGTTACCAGTGGCTGCTGCC
AGTGGCGATAAGTCGTGTCTTACCGGGTTGGACTCAAGACGATAGTTACCGGATAAGGCGCAGCGGTCGG
GCTGAACGGGGGGTTCGTGCACACAGCCCAGCTTGGAGCGAACGACCTACACCGAACTGAGATACCTACA
GCGTGAGCTATGAGAAAGCGCCACGCTTCCCGAAGGGAGAAAGGCGGACAGGTATCCGGTAAGCGGCAGG
GTCGGAACAGGAGAGCGCACGAGGGAGCTTCCAGGGGGAAACGCCTGGTATCTTTATAGTCCTGTCGGGT
TTCGCCACCTCTGACTTGAGCGTCGATTTTTGTGATGCTCGTCAGGGGGGCGGAGCCTATGGAAAAACGC
CAGCAACGCGGCCTTTTTACGGTTCCTGGCCTTTTGCTGGCCTTTTGCTCACATGTTCTTTCCTGCGTTA
TCCCCTGATTCTGTGGATAACCGTATTACCGCCATGCAT
Features (pLannotate 1.2.2; 14 found; start..end, strand, type, name):
     61..364     +  enhancer       CMV enhancer: human cytomegalovirus immediate early enhancer
    365..568     +  promoter       CMV promoter: human cytomegalovirus (CMV) immediate early promoter
    650..8272    +  CDS            Tln1: TLN1_MOUSE - Also known as Tln. Experimental evidence at protein level: Swiss-Prot protein existence level 1. Probably involved in connections of major cytoskeletal structures to the plasma membrane. High molecular weight cytoskeletal protein concentrated at regions of cell-substratum contact and, in lymphocytes, at cell-cell contacts. From Mus musculus (Mouse).
   8285..9004    +  CDS            EGFP: the original enhanced GFP (Yang et al., 1996) mammalian codon-optimized
   9004..9026    +  misc_feature   MCS (fragment): multiple cloning site
   9038..9122    +  CDS            large T antigen (fragment): large T antigen from SV40 (simian virus 40)
   9145..9266    +  polyA_signal   SV40 poly(A) signal: SV40 polyadenylation signal
   9300..9728    -  rep_origin     f1 ori (sequence partly withheld): f1 bacteriophage origin of replication; arrow indicates direction of (+) strand synthesis
   9755..9859    +  promoter       AmpR promoter: bla
   9861..10218   +  promoter       SV40 promoter: SV40 enhancer and early promoter
  10253..11047   +  CDS            NeoR/KanR: aminoglycoside phosphotransferase from Tn5; aph(3')-II (or nptII); confers resistance to neomycin, kanamycin, and G418 (Geneticin®)
  11068..11220   +  CDS            ble (fragment): BLE_KLEPN - Experimental evidence at protein level: Swiss-Prot protein existence level 1. Binding protein with a strong affinity to the bleomycin family of antibiotics. Binds to CL990; an antimitotic-antibiotic compound. From Klebsiella pneumoniae.
  11279..11326   +  polyA_signal   HSV TK poly(A) signal: herpes simplex virus thymidine kinase polyadenylation signal (Cole and Stacy, 1985)
  11655..12243   +  rep_origin     ori: high-copy-number ColE1/pMB1/pBR322/pUC origin of replication
