[The description below was written by a language model from this plasmid's Addgene catalogue record and pLannotate feature annotations shown in this document.]
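Description:
pEGFP_L2509P-talin1 (1-2541) is a mammalian expression plasmid of about 12.4 kb, built on the Clontech pEGFP-C1 backbone, that encodes full-length mouse talin-1 (Tln1, residues 1-2541) carrying the point mutation L2509P. Expression is driven by the human cytomegalovirus immediate early enhancer and promoter. The 7.6 kb talin-1 coding sequence lies directly downstream, followed after a short linker by EGFP, so the fluorescent protein is fused to the C terminus of talin. This arrangement differs from the usual pEGFP-C1 layout, in which EGFP precedes the insert, but both the catalogue entry and the feature table agree on the C-terminal placement. A remnant of the multiple cloning site and the SV40 polyadenylation signal follow EGFP and terminate the transcript. The short annotations of SV40 large T antigen and ble fragments are likely residual backbone sequence rather than functional elements.

The plasmid is propagated in E. coli through a high-copy ColE1/pUC-type origin and selected with kanamycin. The Tn5 aminoglycoside phosphotransferase gene (NeoR/KanR) is preceded by both a bacterial bla promoter and the SV40 enhancer/early promoter and ends in the HSV TK polyadenylation signal. The same marker therefore gives kanamycin resistance in bacteria and can support G418 selection in mammalian cells. An f1 origin is also present for single-stranded DNA production.

Talin links integrin-based adhesions to the cytoskeleton. According to the associated publication title, this construct belongs to a study of cancer-associated talin point mutations and their effects on cell adhesion and migration. The EGFP fusion allows the localisation and expression of the L2509P mutant to be followed in transfected cells.
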