Addgene plasmid #166123: pEGFP_L2509P-talin1 (1-2541)
Purpose: For expression of full-length mouse talin-1 carrying mutation L2509P in mammalian cells. Contains C-terminal EGFP tag.
Depositing lab: Vesa Hytönen. Depositing organization: Tampere University, BioMediTech. Publication: Cancer associated talin point mutations disorganise cell adhesion and migration. Azizi L, Cowell AR, Mykuliak VV, Goult BT, Turkki P, Hytonen VP. Sci Rep. 2021 Jan 11;11(1):347. doi: 10.1038/s41598-020-77911-4. PubMed 33431906.
Backbone
  Vector backbone: pEGFP-C1
  Backbone manufacturer: Clontech
  Backbone size w/o insert (bp): 4734
  Total vector size (bp): 12357
  Vector type: Mammalian Expression ; CMV promoter
Growth in bacteria
  Bacterial resistance: Kanamycin, 50 μg/mL
  Growth temperature: 37°C
  Growth strain: DH5alpha
  Growth instructions: For MidiPrep according to the instructions from the kit.
  Copy number: High Copy
Gene/Insert
  Gene/Insert name: L2509P-Talin-1 (alt name: L2509P-TLN1)
  Species: M. musculus (mouse)
  Insert size (bp): 7623
  Mutation: L2509P
  Entrez Gene: Tln1 (a.k.a. Tln)
  Tag / fusion protein: EGFP (C terminal on insert)
Terms and licenses: Academic/Nonprofit Terms; Industry Terms: Not Available to Industry
How to cite: pEGFP_L2509P-talin1 (1-2541) was a gift from Vesa Hytönen (Addgene plasmid # 166123 ; http://n2t.net/addgene:166123 ; RRID:Addgene_166123)
